Addgene plasmid #147917: pAc5.1B-lambdaN-HA-DmRUMP_1-563_X
Purpose: Insect Expression of DmRUMP_1-563
Depositing lab: Elisa Izaurralde. Depositing organization: Max Planck Institute for Developmental Biology.
Backbone
  Vector backbone: Unknown
  Vector type: Insect Expression
Growth in bacteria
  Bacterial resistance: Ampicillin, 100 μg/mL
  Growth temperature: 37°C
  Growth strain: DH5alpha
  Copy number: Low Copy
Gene/Insert
  Gene/Insert name: DmRUMP_1-563
  Species: D. melanogaster (fly)
  Entrez Gene: rump (a.k.a. Dmel_CG9373, CG9373, Dmel\CG9373, HnRNP-S5, Hrp59, S5, cg9373, hnRNP M, hrp59, p70, p75)
  Cloning method: Unknown
Terms and licenses: Academic/Nonprofit Terms; Industry Terms: Not Available to Industry
Depositor comments: ORF extracted from NCBI: NM_141642.1 Plasmids from this collection were made available to the research community and donated after the lab closed. Please note that the sequence provided by the depositing laboratory may be theoretical/predicted or based on Sanger sequencing results. There may be discrepancies between sequencing results obtained by Addgene and the depositor sequence. If an Addgene verified sequence is not available, please contact before placing your order to request that our lab fully sequence the plasmid.
How to cite: pAc5.1B-lambdaN-HA-DmRUMP_1-563_X was a gift from Elisa Izaurralde (Addgene plasmid # 147917 ; http://n2t.net/addgene:147917 ; RRID:Addgene_147917)
