[The description below was written by a language model from this plasmid's Addgene catalogue record and pLannotate feature annotations shown in this document.]
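Description:
pAc5.1B-lambdaN-HA-DmRUMP_1-563_X is an insect-cell expression plasmid of about 7.2 kb. The catalogue lists the backbone as unknown, although the name and the annotated features point to a pAc5.1-type vector. It is propagated in E. coli through a ColE1/pUC-type origin and selected with ampicillin via the β-lactamase gene and its bla promoter. The record lists the plasmid as low copy even though the origin is annotated as a high-copy type. A partial tetracycline-resistance sequence and a short SV40 large T antigen fragment are also detected; these appear to be non-functional backbone remnants.

Expression is driven by the constitutive Drosophila melanogaster actin 5C (Ac5) promoter, with an SV40 polyadenylation signal downstream. The open reading frame begins with a short fragment of the bacteriophage lambda N protein, the peptide that binds boxB RNA hairpins. This is followed by an HA epitope (annotated as a partial match to a 3xHA tag) and then the insert, residues 1–563 of D. melanogaster Rumpelstiltskin (rump, also known as Hrp59 or hnRNP M), derived from an NCBI reference mRNA. The insert itself is not annotated in the feature table but would occupy the gap between the HA tag and a vector-encoded V5 tag. The record does not say whether the V5 tag is translated; the "_X" suffix may indicate a stop codon before it, but this is not stated.

The lambdaN fusion fits use in tethering assays, in which the protein is recruited to a boxB-containing reporter mRNA in Drosophila cells to test its effect on the transcript's translation or stability. The record itself states only insect expression as the purpose. The HA tag allows detection or immunoprecipitation. The depositor sequence may be theoretical rather than fully verified.
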