Features (pLannotate 1.2.2; 10 found; start..end, strand, type, name):
     56..2568    +  promoter       Ac5 promoter: Drosophila melanogaster actin 5C promoter
   2588..2653    +  CDS            N (fragment): REGN_LAMBD - Experimental evidence at protein level: Swiss-Prot protein existence level 1. Plays a role as a transcriptional antitermination factor that allows the virus to initiate its lytic phase. Activates expression of the delayed viral early genes by modifying host RNA polymerase (RNAP) into a form that is resistant to termination signals. This antitermination function requires the host NusA protein which serves to stabilize the interaction between antitermination protein N and host RNA polymerase. From Escherichia phage lambda (Bacteriophage lambda).
   2678..2704    +  CDS            3xHA (fragment): three tandem HA epitope tags
   4437..4478    +  CDS            V5 tag: epitope tag from simian virus 5
   4578..4712    -  polyA_signal   SV40 poly(A) signal: SV40 polyadenylation signal
   4735..4819    -  CDS            large T antigen (fragment): large T antigen from SV40 (simian virus 40)
   4820..5290    +  CDS            TcR (fragment): tetracycline efflux protein; tet; confers resistance to tetracycline
   5334..5922    -  rep_origin     ori: high-copy-number ColE1/pMB1/pBR322/pUC origin of replication
   6093..6953    -  CDS            AmpR: β-lactamase; bla; confers resistance to ampicillin, carbenicillin, and related antibiotics
   6954..7058    -  promoter       AmpR promoter: bla
>Addgene plasmid #147917 | pAc5.1B-lambdaN-HA-DmRUMP_1-563_X | depositor full sequence | sequence record 290364 | Full Sequence
CTTCAAGGAATTAATTCTATATTCTAAAAACACAAATGATACTTCTAAAAAAAATCATGAATGGCATCAA
CTCTGAATCAAATCTTTGCAGATGCACCTACTTCTCATTTCCACTGTCACATCATTTTTCCAGATCTCGC
TGCCTGTTATGTGGCCCACAAACCAAGACACGTTTTATGGCCATTAAAGCTGGCTGATCGTCGCCAAACA
CCAAATACATATCAATATGTACATTCGAGAAAGAAGCGATCAAAGAAGCGTCTTCGGGCGAGTAGGAGAA
TGCGGAGGAGAAGGAGAACGAGCTGATCTAGTATCTCTCCACAATCCAATGCCAACTGACCAACTGGCCA
TATTCGGAGCAATTTGAAGCCAATTTCCATCGCCTGGCGATCGCTCCATTCTTGGCTATATGTTTTTCAC
CGTTCCCGGGGCCATTTTCAAAGACTCGTCGGTAAGATAAGATTGTGTCACTCGCTGTCTCTCTTCATTT
GTCGAAGAATGCTGAGGAATTTCGCGATGACGTCGGCGAGTATTTTGAAGAATGAGAATAATTTGTATTT
ATACGAAAATCAGTTAGTGGAATTTTCTACAAAAACATGTTATCTATAGATAATTTTGTTGCAAAATATG
TTGACTATGACAAAGATTGTATGTATATACCTTTAATGTATTCTCATTTTCTTATGTATTTATAATGGCA
ATGATGATACTGATGATATTTTAAGATGATGCCAGACCACAGGCTGATTTCTGCGTCTTTTGCCGAACGC
AGTGCATGTGCGGTTGTTGTTTTTTGGAATAGTTTCAATTTTCGGACTGTCCGCTTTGATTTCAGTTTCT
TGGCTTATTCAAAAAGCAAAGTAAAGCCAAAAAAGCGAGATGGCAATACCAAATGCGGCAAAACGGTAGT
GGAAGGAAAGGGGTGCGGGGCAGCGGAAGGAAGGGTGGGGCGGGGCGTGGCGGGGTCTGTGGCTGGGCGC
GACGTCACCGACGTTGGAGCCACTCCTTTGACCATGTGTGCGTGTGTGTATTATTCGTGTCTCGCCACTC
GCCGGTTGTTTTTTTCTTTTTATCTCGCTCTCTCTAGCGCCATCTCGTACGCATGCTCAACGCACCGCAT
GTTGCCGTGTCCTTTATGCGTCATTTTGGCTCGAAATAGGCAATTATTTAAACAAAGATTAGTCAACGAA
AACGCTAAAATAAATAAGTCTACAATATGGTTACTTATTGCCATGTGTGTGCAGCCAACGATAGCAACAA
AAGCAACAACACAGTGGCTTTCCCTCTTTCACTTTTTGTTTGCAAGCGCGTGCGAGCAAGACGGCACGAC
CGGCAAACGCAATTACGCTGACAAAGAGCAGACGAAGTTTTGGCCGAAAAACATCAAGGCGCCTGATACG
AATGCATTTGCAATAACAATTGCGATATTTAATATTGTTTATGAAGCTGTTTGACTTCAAAACACACAAA
AAAAAAAATAAAACAAATTATTTGAAAGAGAATTAGGAATCGGACAGCTTATCGTTACGGGCTAACAGCA
CACCGAGACGAAATAGCTTACCTGACGTCACAGCCTCTGGAAGAACTGCCGCCAAGCAGAGAGAGAGAGA
AAAAGAGGGAGAGCAGCTTAGACCGCATGTGCTTGTGTGTGAGGCGTCTCTCTCTTCGTCTCCTGTTTGC
GCAAACGCATAGACTGCACTGAGAAAATCGATTACCTATTTTTTATGAATGAATATTTGCACTATTACTA
TTCAAAACTATTAAGATAGCAATCACATTCAATAGCCAAATACTATACCACCTGAGCGATGCAACGAAAT
GATCAATTTGAGCAAAAATGCTGCATATTTAGGACGGCATCATTATAGAAATGCTTCTTGCTGTGTACTT
TTCTCTCGTCTGGCAGCTGTTTCGCCGTTATTGTTAAAACCGGCTTAAGTTAGGTGTGTTTTCTACGACT
AGTGATGCCCCTACTAGAAGATGTGTGTTGCACAAATGTCCCTGAATAACCAATTTGAAGTGCAGATAGC
AGTAAACGTAAGCTAATATGAATATTATTTAACTGTAATGTTTTAATATCGCTGGACATTACTAATAAAC
CCACTATAAACACATGTACATATGTATGTTTTGGCATACAATGAGTAGTTGGGGAAAAAATGTGTAAAAG
CACCGTGACCATCACAGCATAAAGATAACCAGCTGAAGTATCGAATATGAGTAACCCCCAAATTGAATCA
CATGCCGCAACTGATAGGACCCATGGAAGTACACTCTTCATGGCGATATACAAGACACACACAAGCACGA
ACACCCAGTTGCGGAGGAAATTCTCCGTAAATGAAAACCCAATCGGCGAACAATTCATACCCATATATGG
TAAAAGTTTTGAACGCGACTTGAGAGCGGAGAGCATTGCGGCTGATAAGGTTTTAGCGCTAAGCGGGCTT
TATAAAACGGGCTGCGGGACCAGTTTTCATATCACTACCGTTTGAGTTCTTGTGCTGTGTGGATACTCCT
CCCGACACAAAGCCGCTCCATCAGCCAGCAGTCGTCTAATCCAGAGACCCCGGATCGGGGTACCAACATG
GACGCACAAACACGACGACGTGAGCGTCGCGCTGAGAAACAAGCTCAATGGAAAGCTGCAAACGGTGGAT
CTCCTCCACATATGGCTTACCCATACGATGTTCCAGATTACGCTCCTCCAAGCTTGATGAGCATGGACGC
TAGTAACTCGGTGGAGAGCCGCGAGAAGGAGCGCGACCGTCGTGGACGCGGAGCACGTGGCTCCCGTTTC
ACGGACGCTGATGGCAATGGAAACGGCGCTGGTAGTCAGGGAGGTGGCGTCGCTGCTCGCGACCGTAGCC
GGGAACGTCGCAATTGCCGGGTCTACATTTCGAACATTCCATACGACTACCGTTGGCAGGATCTGAAGGA
TCTGTTCCGCCGCATCGTCGGCTCCATTGAGTACGTCCAGCTGTTCTTCGATGAGAGCGGCAAGGCTCGC
GGCTGTGGCATCGTAGAGTTCAAGGATCCGGAGAACGTACAGAAGGCCTTGGAGAAAATGAACCGCTATG
AGGTGAATGGCCGCGAACTGGTGGTCAAGGAGGATCACGGCGAGCAGCGCGATCAATACGGACGCATTGT
GCGAGATGGTGGTGGTGGTGGAGGCGGCGGTGGCGGCGTACAAGGAGGCAATGGTGGCAACAATGGAGGA
GGTGGCGGCGGTGGCCGTGACCACATGGATGACCGCGATCGGGGTTTCTCCCGGCGAGACGACGACAGAC
TATCTGGGCGTAATAATTTTAACATGATGTCAAATGATTATAATAATTCGTCGAATTACAATTTGTATGG
GCTTTCTGCTTCGTTTTTGGAGAGTCTTGGCATAAGTGGACCTTTGCATAATAAGGTTTTTGTTGCTAAT
CTGGACTACAAGGTCGACAACAAGAAGCTCAAGCAGGTCTTCAAGCTGGCCGGCAAGGTGCAGAGCGTAG
ACCTTTCACTGGACAAGGAGGGCAACAGCCGCGGTTTTGCTGTGATCGAGTACGACCATCCGGTGGAGGC
TGTTCAGGCCATTTCCATGCTGGATCGTCAGATGCTATTCGACCGTCGTATGACCGTGCGCCTGGACCGA
ATTCCGGATAAGAATGAAGGCATAAAGCTGCCCGAGGGCTTGGGAGGTGTGGGCATCGGCCTGGGACCCA
ACGGCGAGCCACTCAGGGACGTGGCTCACAACCTTCCCAATGGTGGTCAGAGCCAGGGCCAGTTGCTTGG
CAACGCTCAGCAGGGATCTCAGCTGGGATCGGTGGGTAGCCAACCAAACAGCAGCGCTGTTAGCAACGCC
ACGACAAACCTGCTTAACAACCTGACCGGCGTTATGTTTGGCAATCATGCGGCAGTGCAGCCATCGCCTG
TAGCTCCGGTGCAAAAGCCTAGCCTAGGAAACAATACCGGTTCCGGCGGATTGAACCTAAACAATCTGAA
TCCCAGCATTTTGGCTGCCGTGGTCGGCAATCTTGGTAACCAGGGAGGGAATTTAAGCAATCCCTTGCTG
TCCTCTTCGCTGAGCAACCTGGGTCTCAATCTGGGCAACTCCGGCAATGATGACAACCTGCCGCCAAGCA
ATGTGGGTCTTTCAAACAACTACAGCAGCGGCGGCACCGGTGGTGGCAATAGCTATAGCTCTGGAAACAA
CTACAGCGGCGGTGGCGGCTCCAGCAATTTGGGATACAATGCTTACAGCAGCTCTGGTGGAATGGGCGGC
GGCAACGGAGGAGTTGGTGTTGATGGCAACGATTACAACACTGGCAATCCATTGGATGTCTATGGCGGCG
GCAGCAACGTGGGCAATTCCAACGTTGGCTCGGCCAATGCTGTCGGTGCTTCTCGAAAGTCGGACTAACT
CGAGTCTAGAGGGCCCGCGGTTCGAAGGTAAGCCTATCCCTAACCCTCTCCTCGGTCTCGATTCTACGCG
TACCGGTCATCATCACCATCACCATTGAGTTTAAACCCGCTGATCAGCCTCGACTGTGCCTTCTAAGGCC
TGAGCTCGCTGATCAGCCTCGATCGAGGATCCAGACATGATAAGATACATTGATGAGTTTGGACAAACCA
CAACTAGAATGCAGTGAAAAAAATGCTTTATTTGTGAAATTTGTGATGCTATTGCTTTATTTGTAACCAT
TATAAGCTGCAATAAACAAGTTAACAACAACAATTGCATTCATTTTATGTTTCAGGTTCAGGGGGAGGTG
TGGGAGGTTTTTTAAAGCAAGTAAAACCTCTACAAATGTGGTATGGCTGATTATGATCAGTCGACCGATG
CCCTTGAGAGCCTTCAACCCAGTCAGCTCCTTCCGGTGGGCGCGGGGCATGACTATCGTCGCCGCACTTA
TGACTGTCTTCTTTATCATGCAACTCGTAGGACAGGTGCCGGCAGCGCTCTGGGTCATTTTCGGCGAGGA
CCGCTTTCGCTGGAGCGCGACGATGATCGGCCTGTCGCTTGCGGTATTCGGAATCTTGCACGCCCTCGCT
CAAGCCTTCGTCACTGGTCCCGCCACCAAACGTTTCGGCGAGAAGCAGGCCATTATCGCCGGCATGGCGG
CCGACGCGCTGGGCTACGTCTTGCTGGCGTTCGCGACGCGAGGCTGGATGGCCTTCCCCATTATGATTCT
TCTCGCTTCCGGCGGCATCGGGATGCCCGCGTTGCAGGCCATGCTGTCCAGGCAGGTAGATGACGACCAT
CAGGGACAGCTTCAAGGATCGCTCGCGGCTCTTACCAGCCAGCAAAAGGCCAGGAACCGTAAAAAGGCCG
CGTTGCTGGCGTTTTTCCATAGGCTCCGCCCCCCTGACGAGCATCACAAAAATCGACGCTCAAGTCAGAG
GTGGCGAAACCCGACAGGACTATAAAGATACCAGGCGTTTCCCCCTGGAAGCTCCCTCGTGCGCTCTCCT
GTTCCGACCCTGCCGCTTACCGGATACCTGTCCGCCTTTCTCCCTTCGGGAAGCGTGGCGCTTTCTCAAT
GCTCACGCTGTAGGTATCTCAGTTCGGTGTAGGTCGTTCGCTCCAAGCTGGGCTGTGTGCACGAACCCCC
CGTTCAGCCCGACCGCTGCGCCTTATCCGGTAACTATCGTCTTGAGTCCAACCCGGTAAGACACGACTTA
TCGCCACTGGCAGCAGCCACTGGTAACAGGATTAGCAGAGCGAGGTATGTAGGCGGTGCTACAGAGTTCT
TGAAGTGGTGGCCTAACTACGGCTACACTAGAAGGACAGTATTTGGTATCTGCGCTCTGCTGAAGCCAGT
TACCTTCGGAAAAAGAGTTGGTAGCTCTTGATCCGGCAAACAAACCACCGCTGGTAGCGGTGGTTTTTTT
GTTTGCAAGCAGCAGATTACGCGCAGAAAAAAAGGATCTCAAGAAGATCCTTTGATCTTTTCTACGGGGT
CTGACGCTCAGTGGAACGAAAACTCACGTTAAGGGATTTTGGTCATGAGATTATCAAAAAGGATCTTCAC
CTAGATCCTTTTAAATTAAAAATGAAGTTTTAAATCAATCTAAAGTATATATGAGTAAACTTGGTCTGAC
AGTTACCAATGCTTAATCAGTGAGGCACCTATCTCAGCGATCTGTCTATTTCGTTCATCCATAGTTGCCT
GACTCCCCGTCGTGTAGATAACTACGATACGGGAGGGCTTACCATCTGGCCCCAGTGCTGCAATGATACC
GCGAGACCCACGCTCACCGGCTCCAGATTTATCAGCAATAAACCAGCCAGCCGGAAGGGCCGAGCGCAGA
AGTGGTCCTGCAACTTTATCCGCCTCCATCCAGTCTATTAATTGTTGCCGGGAAGCTAGAGTAAGTAGTT
CGCCAGTTAATAGTTTGCGCAACGTTGTTGCCATTGCTGCAGGCATCGTGGTGTCACGCTCGTCGTTTGG
TATGGCTTCATTCAGCTCCGGTTCCCAACGATCAAGGCGAGTTACATGATCCCCCATGTTGTGCAAAAAA
GCGGTTAGCTCCTTCGGTCCTCCGATCGTTGTCAGAAGTAAGTTGGCCGCAGTGTTATCACTCATGGTTA
TGGCAGCACTGCATAATTCTCTTACTGTCATGCCATCCGTAAGATGCTTTTCTGTGACTGGTGAGTACTC
AACCAAGTCATTCTGAGAATAGTGTATGCGGCGACCGAGTTGCTCTTGCCCGGCGTCAACACGGGATAAT
ACCGCGCCACATAGCAGAACTTTAAAAGTGCTCATCATTGGAAAACGTTCTTCGGGGCGAAAACTCTCAA
GGATCTTACCGCTGTTGAGATCCAGTTCGATGTAACCCACTCGTGCACCCAACTGATCTTCAGCATCTTT
TACTTTCACCAGCGTTTCTGGGTGAGCAAAAACAGGAAGGCAAAATGCCGCAAAAAAGGGAATAAGGGCG
ACACGGAAATGTTGAATACTCATACTCTTCCTTTTTCAATATTATTGAAGCATTTATCAGGGTTATTGTC
TCATGAGCGGATACATATTTGAATGTATTTAGAAAAATAAACAAATAGGGGTTCCGCGCACATTTCCCCG
AAAAGTGCCACCTGACGTCTAAGAAACCATTATTATCATGACATTAACCTATAAAAATAGGCGTATCACG
AGGCCCTTTCGT
